>Addgene plasmid #217966 | pCL1333 | addgene full sequence | sequence record 430247 | Addgene NGS Result
ACTATTAGGATCCTCA
[624 nt withheld, positions 17-640]
CTGGGGCTCTCCCTGCGCAGCCATCGCCATATGGCCCTGGAAGTAAAGGTTTTCGCCGCTGCCGGTACCG
CTGCTGTGATGATGATGATGATGGCTGCTGCCCATGGTATATCTCCTTCTTAAAGTTAAACAAAATTATT
ACTAGTGGGGAATTGTTATCCGCTCACAATTCCCCTATAGTGAGTCGTATTAATTTCGCGGGATCGAGAT
CTCGATCCTCTACGCCGGACGCATCGTGGCCGGCATCACCGGCGCCACAGGTGCGGTTGCTGGCGCCTAT
ATCGCCGACATCACCGATGGGGAAGATCGGGCTCGCCACTTCGGGCTCATGAGCGCTTGTTTCGGCGTGG
GTATGGTGGCAGGCCCCGTGGCCGGGGGACTGTTGGGCGCCATCTCCTTGCATGCACCATTCCTTGCGGC
GGCGGTGCTCAACGGCCTCAACCTACTACTGGGCTGCTTCCTAATGCAGGAGTCGCATAAGGGAGAGCGT
CGAGATCCCGGACACCATCGAATGGCGCAAAACCTTTCGCGGTATGGCATGATAGCGCCCGGAAGAGAGT
CAATTCAGGGTGGTGAATGTGAAACCAGTAACGTTATACGATGTCGCAGAGTATGCCGGTGTCTCTTATC
AGACCGTTTCCCGCGTGGTGAACCAGGCCAGCCACGTTTCTGCGAAAACGCGGGAAAAAGTGGAAGCGGC
GATGGCGGAGCTGAATTACATTCCCAACCGCGTGGCACAACAACTGGCGGGCAAACAGTCGTTGCTGATT
GGCGTTGCCACCTCCAGTCTGGCCCTGCACGCGCCGTCGCAAATTGTCGCGGCGATTAAATCTCGCGCCG
ATCAACTGGGTGCCAGCGTGGTGGTGTCGATGGTAGAACGAAGCGGCGTCGAAGCCTGTAAAGCGGCGGT
GCACAATCTTCTCGCGCAACGCGTCAGTGGGCTGATCATTAACTATCCGCTGGATGACCAGGATGCCATT
GCTGTGGAAGCTGCCTGCACTAATGTTCCGGCGTTATTTCTTGATGTCTCTGACCAGACACCCATCAACA
GTATTATTTTCTCCCATGAAGACGGTACGCGACTGGGCGTGGAGCATCTGGTCGCATTGGGTCACCAGCA
AATCGCGCTGTTAGCGGGCCCATTAAGTTCTGTCTCGGCGCGTCTGCGTCTGGCTGGCTGGCATAAATAT
CTCACTCGCAATCAAATTCAGCCGATAGCGGAACGGGAAGGCGACTGGAGTGCCATGTCCGGTTTTCAAC
AAACCATGCAAATGCTGAATGAGGGCATCGTTCCCACTGCGATGCTGGTTGCCAACGATCAGATGGCGCT
GGGCGCAATGCGCGCCATTACCGAGTCCGGGCTGCGCGTTGGTGCGGATATCTCGGTAGTGGGATACGAC
GATACCGAAGACAGCTCATGTTATATCCCGCCGTTAACCACCATCAAACAGGATTTTCGCCTGCTGGGGC
AAACCAGCGTGGACCGCTTGCTGCAACTCTCTCAGGGCCAGGCGGTGAAGGGCAATCAGCTGTTGCCCGT
CTCACTGGTGAAAAGAAAAACCACCCTGGCGCCCAATACGCAAACCGCCTCTCCCCGCGCGTTGGCCGAT
TCATTAATGCAGCTGGCACGACAGTTTCCCGACTGGAAAGCGGGCAGTGAGCGCAACGCAATTAATGTAA
GTTAGCTCACTCATTAGGCACCGGGATCTCGACCGATGCCCTTGAGAGCCTTCAACCCAGTCAGCTCCTT
CCGGTGGGCGCGGGGCATGACTATCGTCGCCGCACTTATGACTGTCTTCTTTATCATGCAACTCGTAGGA
CAGGTGCCGGCAGCGCTCTGGGTCATTTTCGGCGAGGACCGCTTTCGCTGGAGCGCGACGATGATCGGCC
TGTCGCTTGCGGTATTCGGAATCTTGCACGCCCTCGCTCAAGCCTTCGTCACTGGTCCCGCCACCAAACG
TTTCGGCGAGAAGCAGGCCATTATCGCCGGCATGGCGGCCGACGCGCTGGGCTACGTCTTGCTGGCGTTC
GCGACGCGAGGCTGGATGGCCTTCCCCATTATGATTCTTCTCGCTTCCGGCGGCATCGGGATGCCCGCGT
TGCAGGCCATGCTGTCCAGGCAGGTAGATGACGACCATCAGGGACAGCTTCAAGGATCGCTCGCGGCTCT
TACCAGCCTAACTTCGATCATTGGACCGCTGATCGTCACGGCGATTTATGCCGCCTCGGCGAGCACATGG
AACGGGTTGGCATGGATTGTAGGCGCCGCCCTATACCTTGTCTGCCTCCCCGCGTTGCGTCGCGGTGCAT
GGAGCCGGGCCACCTCGACCTGAATGGAAGCCGGCGGCACCTCGCTAACGGATTCACCACTCCAAGAATT
GGAGCCAATCAATTCTTGCGGAGAACTGTGAATGCGCAAACCAACCCTTGGCAGAACATATCCATCGCGT
CCGCCATCTCCAGCAGCCGCACGCGGCGCATCTCGGGCAGCGTTGGGTCCTGGCCACGGGTGCGCATGAT
CGTGCTCCTGTCGTTGAGGACCCGGCTAGGCTGGCGGGGTTGCCTTACTGGTTAGCAGAATGAATCACCG
ATACGCGAGCGAACGTGAAGCGACTGCTGCTGCAAAACGTCTGCGACCTGAGCAACAACATGAATGGTCT
TCGGTTTCCGTGTTTCGTAAAGTCTGGAAACGCGGAAGTCAGCGCCCTGCACCATTATGTTCCGGATCTG
CATCGCAGGATGCTGCTGGCTACCCTGTGGAACACCTACATCTGTATTAACGAAGCGCTGGCATTGACCC
TGAGTGATTTTTCTCTGGTCCCGCCGCATCCATACCGCCAGTTGTTTACCCTCACAACGTTCCAGTAACC
GGGCATGTTCATCATCAGTAACCCGTATCGTGAGCATCCTCTCTCGTTTCATCGGTATCATTACCCCCAT
GAACAGAAATCCCCCTTACACGGAGGCATCAGTGACCAAACAGGAAAAAACCGCCCTTAACATGGCCCGC
TTTATCAGAAGCCAGACATTAACGCTTCTGGAGAAACTCAACGAGCTGGACGCGGATGAACAGGCAGACA
TCTGTGAATCGCTTCACGACCACGCTGATGAGCTTTACCGCAGCTGCCTCGCGCGTTTCGGTGATGACGG
TGAAAACCTCTGACACATGCAGCTCCCGGAGACGGTCACAGCTTGTCTGTAAGCGGATGCCGGGAGCAGA
CAAGCCCGTCAGGGCGCGTCAGCGGGTGTTGGCGGGTGTCGGGGCGCAGCCATGACCCAGTCACGTAGCG
ATAGCGGAGTGTATACTGGCTTAACTATGCGGCATCAGAGCAGATTGTACTGAGAGTGCACCATTGCGGT
GTGAAATACCGCACAGATGCGTAAGGAGAAAATACCGCATCAGGCGCTCTTCCGCTTCCTCGCTCACTGA
CTCGCTGCGCTCGGTCGTTCGGCTGCGGCGAGCGGTATCAGCTCACTCAAAGGCGGTAATACGGTTATCC
ACAGAATCAGGGGATAACGCAGGAAAGAACATGTGAGCAAAAGGCCAGCAAAAGGCCAGGAACCGTAAAA
AGGCCGCGTTGCTGGCGTTTTTCCATAGGCTCCGCCCCCCTGACGAGCATCACAAAAATCGACGCTCAAG
TCAGAGGTGGCGAAACCCGACAGGACTATAAAGATACCAGGCGTTTCCCCCTGGAAGCTCCCTCGTGCGC
TCTCCTGTTCCGACCCTGCCGCTTACCGGATACCTGTCCGCCTTTCTCCCTTCGGGAAGCGTGGCGCTTT
CTCATAGCTCACGCTGTAGGTATCTCAGTTCGGTGTAGGTCGTTCGCTCCAAGCTGGGCTGTGTGCACGA
ACCCCCCGTTCAGCCCGACCGCTGCGCCTTATCCGGTAACTATCGTCTTGAGTCCAACCCGGTAAGACAC
GACTTATCGCCACTGGCAGCAGCCACTGGTAACAGGATTAGCAGAGCGAGGTATGTAGGCGGTGCTACAG
AGTTCTTGAAGTGGTGGCCTAACTACGGCTACACTAGAAGGACAGTATTTGGTATCTGCGCTCTGCTGAA
GCCAGTTACCTTCGGAAAAAGAGTTGGTAGCTCTTGATCCGGCAAACAAACCACCGCTGGTAGCGGTGGT
TTTTTTGTTTGCAAGCAGCAGATTACGCGCAGAAAAAAAGGATCTCAAGAAGATCCTTTGATCTTTTCTA
CGGGGTCTGACGCTCAGTGGAACGAAAACTCACGTTAAGGGATTTTGGTCATGAGATTATCAAAAAGGAT
CTTCACCTAGATCCTTTTAAATTAAAAATGAAGTTTTAAATCAATCTAAAGTATATATGAGTAAACTTGG
TCTGACAGTTACCAATGCTTAATCAGTGAGGCACCTATCTCAGCGATCTGTCTATTTCGTTCATCCATAG
TTGCCTGACTCCCCGTCGTGTAGATAACTACGATACGGGAGGGCTTACCATCTGGCCCCAGTGCTGCAAT
GATACCGCGAGACCCACGCTCACCGGCTCCAGATTTATCAGCAATAAACCAGCCAGCCGGAAGGGCCGAG
CGCAGAAGTGGTCCTGCAACTTTATCCGCCTCCATCCAGTCTATTAATTGTTGCCGGGAAGCTAGAGTAA
GTAGTTCGCCAGTTAATAGTTTGCGCAACGTTGTTGCCATTGCTGCAGGCATCGTGGTGTCACGCTCGTC
GTTTGGTATGGCTTCATTCAGCTCCGGTTCCCAACGATCAAGGCGAGTTACATGATCCCCCATGTTGTGC
AAAAAAGCGGTTAGCTCCTTCGGTCCTCCGATCGTTGTCAGAAGTAAGTTGGCCGCAGTGTTATCACTCA
TGGTTATGGCAGCACTGCATAATTCTCTTACTGTCATGCCATCCGTAAGATGCTTTTCTGTGACTGGTGA
GTACTCAACCAAGTCATTCTGAGAATAGTGTATGCGGCGACCGAGTTGCTCTTGCCCGGCGTCAACACGG
GATAATACCGCGCCACATAGCAGAACTTTAAAAGTGCTCATCATTGGAAAACGTTCTTCGGGGCGAAAAC
TCTCAAGGATCTTACCGCTGTTGAGATCCAGTTCGATGTAACCCACTCGTGCACCCAACTGATCTTCAGC
ATCTTTTACTTTCACCAGCGTTTCTGGGTGAGCAAAAACAGGAAGGCAAAATGCCGCAAAAAAGGGAATA
AGGGCGACACGGAAATGTTGAATACTCATACTCTTCCTTTTTCAATATTATTGAAGCATTTATCAGGGTT
ATTGTCTCATGAGCGGATACATATTTGAATGTATTTAGAAAAATAAACAAATAGGGGTTCCGCGCACATT
TCCCCGAAAAGTGCCACCTGACGTCTAAGAAACCATTATTATCATGACATTAACCTATAAAAATAGGCGT
ATCACGAGGCCCTTTCGTCTTCAAGAATTCTCATGTTTGACAGCTTATCATCGATAAGCTTTAATGCGGT
AGTTTATCACAGTTAAATTGCTAACGCAGTCAGGCACCGTGTATGAAATCTAACAATGCGCTCATCGTCA
TCCTCGGCACCGTCACCCTGGATGCTGTAGGCATAGGCTTGGTTATGCCGGTACTGCCGGGCCTCTTGCG
GGATATCCGGATATAGTTCCTCCTTTCAGCAAAAAACCCCTCAAGACCCGTTTAGAGGCCCCAAGGGGTT
ATGCTAGTTATTGCTCAGCGGTGGCAGCAGCCAACTCAGCTTCCTTTCGGGCTTTGTTAGCAGCCGGATC
TCCTAGGGCTAGCTCTAG
Features (pLannotate 1.2.2; 20 found; start..end, strand, type, name):
     17..664     -  CDS            RAN (sequence partly withheld): RAN_CANLF - Experimental evidence at protein level: Swiss-Prot protein existence level 1. GTPase involved in nucleocytoplasmic transport, participating both to the import and the export from the nucleus of proteins and RNAs. Switches between a cytoplasmic GDP- and a nuclear GTP-bound state by nucleotide exchange and GTP hydrolysis. Nuclear import receptors such as importin beta bind their substrates only in the absence of GTP- bound RAN and release them upon direct interaction with GTP-bound RAN, while export receptors behave in the opposite way. Thereby, RAN controls cargo loading and release
    717..733     -  CDS            capTEV™ (fragment): composite tag for in vivo biotinylation, TEV protease cleavage, and 6xHis tagging
    752..774     -  RBS            RBS: efficient ribosome binding site from bacteriophage T7 gene 10 (Olins and Rangwala, 1989)
    789..813     -  protein_bind   lac operator: The lac repressor binds to the lac operator to inhibit transcription in E. coli. This inhibition can be relieved by adding lactose or isopropyl-β-D-thiogalactopyranoside (IPTG). lac repressor encoded by lacI
    814..832     -  promoter       T7 promoter: promoter for bacteriophage T7 RNA polymerase
    854..1133    +  CDS            TcR (fragment): tetracycline efflux protein; tet; confers resistance to tetracycline
   1141..1218    +  promoter       lacI promoter: lacI
   1219..2300    +  CDS            lacI: lac repressor; lacI; The lac repressor binds to the lac operator to inhibit transcription in E. coli. This inhibition can be relieved by adding lactose or isopropyl-β-D-thiogalactopyranoside (IPTG).
   2313..2334    +  protein_bind   CAP binding site: CAP binding activates transcription in the presence of cAMP. E. coli catabolite activator protein
   2349..2973    +  CDS            TcR (fragment): tetracycline efflux protein; tet; confers resistance to tetracycline
   3215..3595    -  CDS            YPB1_ECOLX: Protein predicted: Swiss-Prot protein existence level 4. From Escherichia coli.
   3612..3803    +  CDS            rop: Rop protein, which maintains plasmids at low copy number; rop
   3905..4044    +  misc_feature   bom: basis of mobility region from pBR322
   4230..4818    -  rep_origin     ori: high-copy-number ColE1/pMB1/pBR322/pUC origin of replication
   4989..5849    -  CDS            AmpR: β-lactamase; bla; confers resistance to ampicillin, carbenicillin, and related antibiotics
   5850..5954    -  promoter       AmpR promoter: bla
   6067..6095    +  promoter       tet promoter: E. coli promoter for tetracycline efflux protein gene
   6143..6247    +  CDS            TcR (fragment): tetracycline efflux protein; tet; confers resistance to tetracycline
   6270..6317    -  terminator     T7 terminator: transcription terminator for bacteriophage T7 RNA polymerase
   6325..6374    -  CDS            SET1 (fragment): solubility-enhancement tag derived from T7 phage gene 10B
