[The description below was written by a language model from this plasmid's Addgene catalogue record and pLannotate feature annotations shown in this document.]
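Description:
pCL1333 is a bacterial expression plasmid built on the pET-MCN-6His backbone for producing human RAN, the small GTPase that drives nucleocytoplasmic transport by cycling between GDP- and GTP-bound states and thereby controlling cargo loading and release by importins and exportins. The RAN coding sequence was inserted between NdeI and BamHI sites, both retained, so that it is fused in frame to a backbone-encoded N-terminal 6xHis tag followed by a TEV protease cleavage site. This allows affinity purification on immobilised metal resin and subsequent removal of the tag. The automated annotation matches the insert to a canine RAN entry, which most likely reflects the strong conservation of this protein, since the catalogue lists the species as human. It picks up the tag region only as a short fragment of a composite His/TEV tag.

Expression follows the standard pET arrangement: a T7 promoter with an adjacent lac operator and the phage T7 gene 10 ribosome binding site upstream of the open reading frame, and a T7 terminator downstream. A plasmid-borne lacI gene with its own promoter supplies repressor, so transcription is held off until induction with IPTG in a host that provides T7 RNA polymerase. The plasmid replicates from a pBR322-type ColE1 origin accompanied by rop and the bom region, consistent with the recorded low copy number, and is selected with ampicillin through the β-lactamase gene. Several fragments of the tetracycline resistance gene and its promoter are non-functional pBR322 remnants. The associated work concerns importin-mediated nuclear import of histone H3, in which recombinant RAN would serve as a purified reagent.
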