Addgene plasmid #217966: pCL1333
Purpose: Bacterial expression of RAN with an N-terminal 6His tag and a TEV cleavage site.
Depositing lab: Andrew Bowman. Depositing organization: University of Warwick. Publication: A specific role for importin-5 and NASP in the import and nuclear hand-off of monomeric H3. Pardal AJ, Bowman AJ. Elife. 2022 Sep 6;11:e81755. doi: 10.7554/eLife.81755. PubMed 36066346.
Backbone
  Vector backbone: pET-MCN-6His
  Vector type: Bacterial Expression
Growth in bacteria
  Bacterial resistance: Ampicillin, 100 μg/mL
  Growth temperature: 37°C
  Growth strain: DH5alpha
  Copy number: Low Copy
Gene/Insert
  Gene/Insert name: RAN
  Species: H. sapiens (human)
  Entrez Gene: RAN (a.k.a. ARA24, Gsp1, TC4)
  Promoter: T7
  Tag / fusion protein: 6xHis (N terminal on backbone)
  Cloning method: Restriction Enzyme; 5′ cloning site NdeI (not destroyed); 3′ cloning site BamHI (not destroyed)
  Sequencing primers: 5′ T7 promoter; 3′ T7 terminator
Terms and licenses: Academic/Nonprofit Terms; Industry Terms: Not Available to Industry
How to cite: pCL1333 was a gift from Andrew Bowman (Addgene plasmid # 217966 ; http://n2t.net/addgene:217966 ; RRID:Addgene_217966)
